>Addgene plasmid #191494 | AAV-CAG-K-red-SPOTIT(R271F) | depositor full sequence | sequence record 372215 | AAV-CAG-K-red-SPOTIT(R271F) sequence 7562 bps
GGCCTCTTCGCTATTACGCCAGCTGCGCGCTCGCTCGCTCACTGAGGCCGCCCGGGCAAAGCCCGGGCGT
CGGGCGACCTTTGGTCGCCCGGCCTCAGTGAGCGAGCGAGCGCGCAGAGAGGGAGTGGCCAACTCCATCA
CTAGGGGTTCCTTGTAGTTAATGATTAACCCGCCATGCTACTTATCTACGTAGCCATGCTCTAGGAAGAG
TACCATTGACGTCAATAATGACGTATGTTCCCATAGTAACGCCAATAGGGACTTTCCATTGACGTCAATG
GGTGGAGTATTTACGGTAAACTGCCCACTTGGCAGTACATCAAGTGTATCATATGCCAAGTACGCCCCCT
ATTGACGTCAATGACGGTAAATGGCCCGCCTGGCATTATGCCCAGTACATGACCTTATGGGACTTTCCTA
CTTGGCAGTACATCTACGTATTAGTCATCGCTATTACCATGGTCGAGGTGAGCCCCACGTTCTGCTTCAC
TCTCCCCATCTCCCCCCCCTCCCCACCCCCAATTTTGTATTTATTTATTTTTTAATTATTTTGTGCAGCG
ATGGGGGCGGGGGGGGGGGGGGGGCGCGCGCCAGGCGGGGCGGGGCGGGGCGAGGGGCGGGGCGGGGCGA
GGCGGAGAGGTGCGGCGGCAGCCAATCAGAGCGGCGCGCTCCGAAAGTTTCCTTTTATGGCGAGGCGGCG
GCGGCGGCGGCCCTATAAAAAGCGAAGCGCGCGGCGGGCGGGAGTCGCTGCGCGCTGCCTTCGCCCCGTG
CCCCGCTCCGCCGCCGCCTCGCGCCGCCCGCCCCGGCTCTGACTGACCGCGTTACTCCCACAGGTGAGCG
GGCGGGACGGCCCTTCTCCTCCGGGCTGTAATTAGCGCTTGGTTTAATGACGGCTTGTTTCTTTTCTGTG
GCTGCGTGAAAGCCTTGAGGGGCTCCGGGAGGGCCCTTTGTGCGGGGGGAGCGGCTCGGGGCTGTCCGCG
GGGGGACGGCTGCCTTCGGGGGGGACGGGGCAGGGCGGGGTTCGGCTTCTGGCGTGTGACCGGCGGCTCT
AGAGCCTCTGCTAACCATGTTCATGCCTTCTTCTTTTTCCTACAGCTCCTGGGCAACGTGCTGGTTATTG
TGCTGTCTCATCATTTTGGCAAAGAATTGGATCCCCACCATGAAGACGATCATCGCCCTGAGCTACATCT
TCTGCCTGGTGTTCGCCGACTACAAGGACGATGATGACGCCATGGACAGCCCCATTCAAATCTTCCGGGG
CGAGCCCGGACCAACCTGCGCTCCAAGCGCTTGCCTGCCACCGAATTCTAGTGCATGGTTCCCAGGGTGG
GCAGAGCCCGATAGCAATGGCTCAGCCGGGTCCGAGGATGCGCAGCTTGAACCCGCTCACATCTCACCCG
CTATCCCTGTCATTATTACGGCAGTCTACTCAGTTGTTTTCGTTGTGGGCCTGGTTGGAAATAGCCTCGT
GATGTTTGTGATTATCAGGTATACTAAAATGAAGACCGCCACGAATATCTACATCTTTAACCTGGCTCTG
GCTGACGCCTTGGTGACCACCACTATGCCATTTCAGTCCACCGTCTATCTTATGAACTCTTGGCCATTCG
GCGACGTTCTGTGCAAGATTGTCATTTCCATTGACTATTATAATATGTTTACATCAATCTTTACGCTTAC
AATGATGAGCGTGGACCGATACATTGCTGTTTGCCATCCGGTGAAAGCACTGGATTTTCGCACCCCCTTG
AAGGCCAAGATTATCAATATCTGTATTTGGCTCCTGTCCTCATCCGTCGGAATTTCCGCCATTGTCTTGG
GTGGTACAAAGGTGAGGGAGGACGTGGACGTTATAGAGTGCAGCCTGCAGTTCCCTGACGATGACTACAG
CTGGTGGGACCTTTTTATGAAGATCTGTGTCTTCATTTTTGCTTTCGTCATCCCCGTGCTGATTATCATA
GTGTGCTATACACTGATGATATTGCGGCTGAAATCTGTGCGCCTGCTGAGCGGCAGCCGCGAAAAGGATC
GGAATCTGCGCTTCATCACACGCCTCGTGCTGGTTGTAGTCGCTGTCTTCGTGGTATGCTGGACCCCAAT
CCACATTTTCATCCTGGTGGAAGCTCTGGGATCCACCTCTCACTCCACTGCCGCACTTAGCTCATATTAC
TTCTGCATTGCCTTGGGCTACACTAATTCCTCACTGAATCCCATTCTGTACGCATTTCTTGACGAGAACT
TCAAACGGTGCTTTAGAGACTTTTGCTTCCCCCTCAAGATGCGCATGGAGCGGCAGTCAACCAGCCGAGT
CCGGAATACGGTCCAGGATCCCGCCTATCTGCGGGACATCGACGGCATGAACAAGCCTGTGCAGGGCGCG
CCCATGGTCGACTCATCACGTCGTAAGTGGATTAAGGCAGGTCACGCAGTCAGAGCTATAGGTCGGCTGA
GCTCACCCGTGGTTTCCGAGCGGATGTACCCCGAGGACGGCGTCCTGAAGAGCGAGATCAAGAAGGGGCT
GAGGCTGAAGGACGGCGGCCACTACGCCGCCGAGGTCAAGACCACCTACAAGGCCAAGAAGCCCGTGCAG
CTGCCCGGCGCCTACATCGTCGACATAAAGTTGGACATCGTGTCCCACAACGAGGACTACACCATCGTGG
AACAGTGCGAACGCGCCGAGGGCCGCCACCCCACCGGCGGCAGGGACGAGCTGTACAAGGGAGGTACAGG
AGGGAGTCTGGTGAGCAAGGGCGAGGAGGATAACATGGCCATCATCAAGGAGTTCATGCGCTTCAAGGTG
CACATGGAGGGCTCCGTGAACGGCCACGAGTTCGAGATCGAGGGCGAGGGCGAGGGCCGCCCCTACGAGG
CCTTTCAGACCGCTAAGCTGAAGGTGACCAAGGGTGGCCCCCTGCCCTTCGCCTGGGACATCCTGTCCCC
TCAGTTCACATACGGCTCCAAGGCCTACATTAAGCACCCAGCCGACATCCCCGACTACTTTAAGCTGTCC
TTCCCCGAGGGCTTCAGGTGGGAGCGCGTGATGAACTTCGAGGACGGCGGCATTATTCACGTTAACCAGG
ACTCCTCCCTGCAGGACGGCGTATTCATCTACAAGGTGAAGCTGCGCGGCACCAACTTCCCCCCCGACGG
CCCCGTAATGCAGAAGAAGACCATGGGCTGGGAGGCTACGCGTGACCAACTGACTGAAGAGCAGATCGCA
GAATTTAAAGAGGCTTTCTCCCTATTTGACAAGGACGGGGATGGGACGATAACAACCAAGGAGCTGGGGA
CGGTGTTGCGGTCTCTGGGGCAGAACCCCACAGAAGCAGAGCTGCAGGACATGATCAATGAAGTAGATGC
CGACGGTGACGGCACATTCGACTTCCCTGAGTTCCTGACGATGATGGCAAGAAGAATGAATGACACAGAC
AGTGAAGTGGAAATTAGAGAAGCGTTCCGCGTGTTTGATAATGACGGCAATGGCTACATCGGCGCAGCAG
AGCTTCGCCACGTGATGACAGACCTTGGAGAGAAGTTAACAGATGAGGAGGTTGATGAAATGATCAGGGT
AGCAGACATCGATGGGGATGGTCAGGTAAACTACGAAGAGTTTGTACAAATGATGACAGCGAAGGATATC
ATGGCTCAAGTCCAACTTGTAGAGTCTGGAGGAGGTCTCGTGCGGCCCGGCGGTAGCCTGCGACTCTCCT
GTGTTGATTCAGAGAGGACGAGCTACCCTATGGGGTGGTTTAGACGGGCACCCGGAAAGGAGCGCGAATT
CGTTGCAAGTATCACGTGGAGTGGCATTGACCCGACTTATGCTGATAGCGTTGCCGACCGGTTTACTACG
TCCAGAGACGTTGCGAATAACACGCTGTACCTCCAGATGAACTCTCTCAAGCACGAAGATACAGCGGTCT
ATTACTGTGCTGCAAGAGCACCCGTCGGTCAATCTTCCTCTCCTTATGATTATGACTATTGGGGACAGGG
GACTCAGGTAACTGTGTCCAGTTAGAAGCTTATCGATAATCAACCTCTGGATTACAAAATTTGTGAAAGA
TTGACTGGTATTCTTAACTATGTTGCTCCTTTTACGCTATGTGGATACGCTGCTTTAATGCCTTTGTATC
ATGCTATTGCTTCCCGTATGGCTTTCATTTTCTCCTCCTTGTATAAATCCTGGTTGCTGTCTCTTTATGA
GGAGTTGTGGCCCGTTGTCAGGCAACGTGGCGTGGTGTGCACTGTGTTTGCTGACGCAACCCCCACTGGT
TGGGGCATTGCCACCACCTGTCAGCTCCTTTCCGGGACTTTCGCTTTCCCCCTCCCTATTGCCACGGCGG
AACTCATCGCCGCCTGCCTTGCCCGCTGCTGGACAGGGGCTCGGCTGTTGGGCACTGACAATTCCGTGGT
GTTGTCGGGGAAATCATCGTCCTTTCCTTGGCTGCTCGCCTGTGTTGCCACCTGGATTCTGCGCGGGACG
TCCTTCTGCTACGTCCCTTCGGCCCTCAATCCAGCGGACCTTCCTTCCCGCGGCCTGCTGCCGGCTCTGC
GGCCTCTTCCGCGTCTTCGCCTTCGCCCTCAGACGAGTCGGATCTCCCTTTGGGCCGCCTCCCCGCATCG
ATACCGTCGACCCGGGCGGCCGCTTCGAGCAGACATGATAAGATACATTGATGAGTTTGGACAAACCACA
ACTAGAATGCAGTGAAAAAAATGCTTTATTTGTGAAATTTGTGATGCTATTGCTTTATTTGTAACCATTA
TAAGCTGCAATAAACAAGTTAACAACAACAATTGCATTCATTTTATGTTTCAGGTTCAGGGGGAGATGTG
GGAGGTTTTTTAAAGCAAGTAAAACCTCTACAAATGTGGTAAAATCGATAAGGATCTTCCTAGAGCATGG
CTACGTAGATAAGTAGCATGGCGGGTTAATCATTAACTACAAGGAACCCCTAGTGATGGAGTTGGCCACT
CCCTCTCTGCGCGCTCGCTCGCTCACTGAGGCCGGGCGACCAAAGGTCGCCCGACGCCCGGGCTTTGCCC
GGGCGGCCTCAGTGAGCGAGCGAGCGCGCAGCTGCATTAATGAATCGGCCAACGCGCGGGGAGAGGCGGT
TTGCGTATTGGGCGCTCTTCCGCTTCCTCGCTCACTGACTCGCTGCGCTCGGTCGTTCGGCTGCGGCGAG
CGGTATCAGCTCACTCAAAGGCGGTAATACGGTTATCCACAGAATCAGGGGATAACGCAGGAAAGAACAT
GTGAGCAAAAGGCCAGCAAAAGGCCAGGAACCGTAAAAAGGCCGCGTTGCTGGCGTTTTTCCATAGGCTC
CGCCCCCCTGACGAGCATCACAAAAATCGACGCTCAAGTCAGAGGTGGCGAAACCCGACAGGACTATAAA
GATACCAGGCGTTTCCCCCTGGAAGCTCCCTCGTGCGCTCTCCTGTTCCGACCCTGCCGCTTACCGGATA
CCTGTCCGCCTTTCTCCCTTCGGGAAGCGTGGCGCTTTCTCATAGCTCACGCTGTAGGTATCTCAGTTCG
GTGTAGGTCGTTCGCTCCAAGCTGGGCTGTGTGCACGAACCCCCCGTTCAGCCCGACCGCTGCGCCTTAT
CCGGTAACTATCGTCTTGAGTCCAACCCGGTAAGACACGACTTATCGCCACTGGCAGCAGCCACTGGTAA
CAGGATTAGCAGAGCGAGGTATGTAGGCGGTGCTACAGAGTTCTTGAAGTGGTGGCCTAACTACGGCTAC
ACTAGAAGAACAGTATTTGGTATCTGCGCTCTGCTGAAGCCAGTTACCTTCGGAAAAAGAGTTGGTAGCT
CTTGATCCGGCAAACAAACCACCGCTGGTAGCGGTGGTTTTTTTGTTTGCAAGCAGCAGATTACGCGCAG
AAAAAAAGGATCTCAAGAAGATCCTTTGATCTTTTCTACGGGGTCTGACGCTCAGTGGAACGAAAACTCA
CGTTAAGGGATTTTGGTCATGAGATTATCAAAAAGGATCTTCACCTAGATCCTTTTAAATTAAAAATGAA
GTTTTAAATCAATCTAAAGTATATATGAGTAAACTTGGTCTGACAGTTACCAATGCTTAATCAGTGAGGC
ACCTATCTCAGCGATCTGTCTATTTCGTTCATCCATAGTTGCCTGACTCCCCGTCGTGTAGATAACTACG
ATACGGGAGGGCTTACCATCTGGCCCCAGTGCTGCAATGATACCGCGAGACCCACGCTCACCGGCTCCAG
ATTTATCAGCAATAAACCAGCCAGCCGGAAGGGCCGAGCGCAGAAGTGGTCCTGCAACTTTATCCGCCTC
CATCCAGTCTATTAATTGTTGCCGGGAAGCTAGAGTAAGTAGTTCGCCAGTTAATAGTTTGCGCAACGTT
GTTGCCATTGCTACAGGCATCGTGGTGTCACGCTCGTCGTTTGGTATGGCTTCATTCAGCTCCGGTTCCC
AACGATCAAGGCGAGTTACATGATCCCCCATGTTGTGCAAAAAAGCGGTTAGCTCCTTCGGTCCTCCGAT
CGTTGTCAGAAGTAAGTTGGCCGCAGTGTTATCACTCATGGTTATGGCAGCACTGCATAATTCTCTTACT
GTCATGCCATCCGTAAGATGCTTTTCTGTGACTGGTGAGTACTCAACCAAGTCATTCTGAGAATAGTGTA
TGCGGCGACCGAGTTGCTCTTGCCCGGCGTCAATACGGGATAATACCGCGCCACATAGCAGAACTTTAAA
AGTGCTCATCATTGGAAAACGTTCTTCGGGGCGAAAACTCTCAAGGATCTTACCGCTGTTGAGATCCAGT
TCGATGTAACCCACTCGTGCACCCAACTGATCTTCAGCATCTTTTACTTTCACCAGCGTTTCTGGGTGAG
CAAAAACAGGAAGGCAAAATGCCGCAAAAAAGGGAATAAGGGCGACACGGAAATGTTGAATACTCATACT
CTTCCTTTTTCAATATTATTGAAGCATTTATCAGGGTTATTGTCTCATGAGCGGATACATATTTGAATGT
ATTTAGAAAAATAAACAAATAGGGGTTCCGCGCACATTTCCCCGAAAAGTGCCACCTAAATTGTAAGCGT
TAATATTTTGTTAAAATTCGCGTTAAATTTTTGTTAAATCAGCTCATTTTTTAACCAATAGGCCGAAATC
GGCAAAATCCCTTATAAATCAAAAGAATAGACCGAGATAGGGT
[37 nt withheld, positions 7184-7220]
AAAGAACGTGGACTCCAACGTCAAAGG
[49 nt withheld, positions 7248-7296]
T
[91 nt withheld, positions 7298-7388]
G
[124 nt withheld, positions 7390-7513]
CCCATTCGCCATTCAGGCTGCGCAACTGTTGGGAAGGGCGATCGGTGCG
Features (pLannotate 1.2.2; 22 found; start..end, strand, type, name):
     20..152     -  repeat_region  AAV2 ITR (fragment): inverted terminal repeat of adeno-associated virus serotype 2 inverted
    213..461     +  enhancer       CMV enhancer (fragment): human cytomegalovirus immediate early enhancer
    463..740     +  promoter       chicken β-actin promoter: No description available
    741..876     +  intron         hybrid intron (fragment): hybrid between chicken β-actin (CBA) and minute virus of mice (MMV) introns (Gray et al., 2011)
    965..1095    +  intron         chimeric intron (fragment): chimera between introns from chicken β-actin and rabbit β-globin
   1093..1158    +  CDS            HBB (fragment): HBB_LEPEU - Experimental evidence at protein level: Swiss-Prot protein existence level 1. Involved in oxygen transport from the lung to the various peripheral tissues. From Lepus europaeus (European hare).
   1208..1228    +  CDS            3xFLAG (fragment): three tandem FLAG® epitope tags
   1232..2371    +  CDS            OPRK1: OPRK_HUMAN - Also known as OPRK. Experimental evidence at protein level: Swiss-Prot protein existence level 1. G-protein coupled opioid receptor that functions as receptor for endogenous alpha-neoendorphins and dynorphins, but has low affinity for beta-endorphins. Also functions as receptor for various synthetic opioids and for the psychoactive diterpene salvinorin A. Ligand binding causes a conformation change that triggers signaling via guanine nucleotide-binding proteins (G proteins) and modulates the activity of down-stream effectors, such as adenylate cyclase. Signaling leads to the inhib
   2399..2455    +  CDS            calmodulin-binding peptide: calmodulin-binding peptide from avian smooth muscle myosin light chain kinase
   2461..3187    +  CDS            HyPerRed (fragment): red fluorescent genetically encoded indicator for H2O2 ()
   3193..3634    +  CDS            calmodulin (fragment): calcium-binding protein
   3647..4012    +  CDS            HV02_CANLF: Experimental evidence at protein level: Swiss-Prot protein existence level 1. From Canis lupus familiaris (Dog) (Canis familiaris).
   4028..4616    +  misc_feature   WPRE: woodchuck hepatitis virus posttranscriptional regulatory element
   4659..4780    -  polyA_signal   SV40 poly(A) signal: SV40 polyadenylation signal
   4803..4871    -  CDS            large T antigen (fragment): large T antigen from SV40 (simian virus 40)
   4942..5075    +  repeat_region  AAV2 ITR: inverted terminal repeat of adeno-associated virus serotype 2 inverted
   5069..5125    -  CDS            lacI (fragment): lac repressor; lacI; The lac repressor binds to the lac operator to inhibit transcription in E. coli. This inhibition can be relieved by adding lactose or isopropyl-β-D-thiogalactopyranoside (IPTG).
   5308..5896    -  rep_origin     ori: high-copy-number ColE1/pMB1/pBR322/pUC origin of replication
   6067..6927    -  CDS            AmpR: β-lactamase; bla; confers resistance to ampicillin, carbenicillin, and related antibiotics
   6928..7032    -  promoter       AmpR promoter: bla
   7085..7513    -  rep_origin     f1 ori (sequence partly withheld): f1 bacteriophage origin of replication; arrow indicates direction of (+) strand synthesis
   7518..25      -  CDS            lacZα (fragment) (across the origin): LacZα fragment of β-galactosidase; lacZ fragment
