>Addgene plasmid #191494 | AAV-CAG-K-red-SPOTIT(R271F) | addgene full sequence | sequence record 377895 | Addgene NGS Result
GGATACGGGAGCGGGGTGGGTCTGGGGGGCGGGGAGGGGGGTAGAAGGGACGGGGCCGGGGGGGGCGGGG
GGGGGCGAGGGGCGGGGCGGGGCGAGGCGGAGAGGTGCGGCGGCAGCCAATCAGAGCGGCGCGCTCCGAA
AGTTTCCTTTTATGGCGAGGCGGCGGCGGCGGCGGCCCTATAAAAAGCGAAGCGCGCGGCGGGCGGGAGT
CGCTGCGCGCTGCCTTCGCCCCGTGCCCCGCTCCGCCGCCGCCTCGCGCCGCCCGCCCCGGCTCTGACTG
ACCGCGTTACTCCCACAGGTGAGCGGGCGGGACGGCCCTTCTCCTCCGGGCTGTAATTAGCGCTTGGTTT
AATGACGGCTTGTTTCTTTTCTGTGGCTGCGTGAAAGCCTTGAGGGGCTCCGGGAGGGCCCTTTGTGCGG
GGGGAGCGGCTCGGGGCTGTCCGCGGGGGGACGGCTGCCTTCGGGGGGGACGGGGCAGGGCGGGGTTCGG
CTTCTGGCGTGTGACCGGCGGCTCTAGAGCCTCTGCTAACCATGTTCATGCCTTCTTCTTTTTCCTACAG
CTCCTGGGCAACGTGCTGGTTATTGTGCTGTCTCATCATTTTGGGCAAAGAATTGGATCCCCACCATGAA
GACGATTATCGCCCTGAGCTACATCTTCTGCCTGGTGTTCGCCGACTACAAGGACGATGATGACGCCATG
GACAGCCCCATTCAAATCTTCCGGGGCGAGCCCGGACCAACCTGCGCTCCAAGCGCTTGCCTGCCACCGA
ATTCTAGTGCATGGTTCCCAGGGTGGGCAGAGCCCGATAGCAATGGCTCAGCCGGGTCCGAGGATGCGCA
GCTTGAACCCGCTCACATCTCACCCGCTATCCCTGTCATTATTACGGCAGTCTACTCAGTTGTTTTCGTT
GTGGGCCTGGTTGGAAATAGCCTCGTGATGTTTGTGATTATCAGGTATACTAAAATGAAGACCGCCACGA
ATATCTACATCTTTAACCTGGCTCTGGCTGACGCCTTGGTGACCACCACTATGCCATTTCAGTCCACCGT
CTATCTTATGAACTCTTGGCCATTCGGCGACGTTCTGTGCAAGATTGTCATTTCCATTGACTATTATAAT
ATGTTTACATCAATCTTTACGCTTACAATGATGAGCGTGGACCGATACATTGCTGTTTGCCATCCGGTGA
AAGCACTGGATTTTCGCACCCCCTTGAAGGCCAAGATTATCAATATCTGTATTTGGCTCCTGTCCTCATC
CGTCGGAATTTCCGCCATTGTCTTGGGTGGTACAAAGGTGAGGGAGGACGTGGACGTTATAGAGTGCAGC
CTGCAGTTCCCTGACGATGACTACAGCTGGTGGGACCTTTTTATGAAGATCTGTGTCTTCATTTTTGCTT
TCGTCATCCCCGTGCTGATTATCATAGTGTGCTATACACTGATGATATTGCGGCTGAAATCTGTGCGCCT
GCTGAGCGGCAGCCGCGAAAAGGATCGGAATCTGCGCTTCATCACACGCCTCGTGCTGGTTGTAGTCGCT
GTCTTCGTGGTATGCTGGACCCCAATCCACATTTTCATCCTGGTGGAAGCTCTGGGATCCACCTCTCACT
CCACTGCCGCACTTAGCTCATATTACTTCTGCATTGCCTTGGGCTACACTAATTCCTCACTGAATCCCAT
TCTGTACGCATTTCTTGACGAGAACTTCAAACGGTGCTTTAGAGACTTTTGCTTCCCCCTCAAGATGCGC
ATGGAGCGGCAGTCAACCAGCCGAGTCCGGAATACGGTCCAGGATCCCGCCTATCTGCGGGACATCGACG
GCATGAACAAGCCTGTGCAGGGCGCGCCCATGGTCGACTCATCACGTCGTAAGTGGATTAAGGCAGGTCA
CGCAGTCAGAGCTATAGGTCGGCTGAGCTCACCCGTGGTTTCCGAGCGGATGTACCCCGAGGACGGCGTC
CTGAAGAGCGAGATCAAGAAGGGGCTGAGGCTGAAGGACGGCGGCCACTACGCCGCCGAGGTCAAGACCA
CCTACAAGGCCAAGAAGCCCGTGCAGCTGCCCGGCGCCTACATCGTCGACATAAAGTTGGACATCGTGTC
CCACAACGAGGACTACACCATCGTGGAACAGTGCGAACGCGCCGAGGGCCGCCACCCCACCGGCGGCAGG
GACGAGCTGTACAAGGGAGGTACAGGAGGGAGTCTGGTGAGCAAGGGCGAGGAGGATAACATGGCCATCA
TCAAGGAGTTCATGCGCTTCAAGGTGCACATGGAGGGCTCCGTGAACGGCCACGAGTTCGAGATCGAGGG
CGAGGGCGAGGGCCGCCCCTACGAGGCCTTTCAGACCGCTAAGCTGAAGGTGACCAAGGGTGGCCCCCTG
CCCTTCGCCTGGGACATCCTGTCCCCTCAGTTCACATACGGCTCCAAGGCCTACATTAAGCACCCAGCCG
ACATCCCCGACTACTTTAAGCTGTCCTTCCCCGAGGGCTTCAGGTGGGAGCGCGTGATGAACTTCGAGGA
CGGCGGCATTATTCACGTTAACCAGGACTCCTCCCTGCAGGACGGCGTATTCATCTACAAGGTGAAGCTG
CGCGGCACCAACTTCCCCCCCGACGGCCCCGTAATGCAGAAGAAGACCATGGGCTGGGAGGCTACGCGTG
ACCAACTGACTGAAGAGCAGATCGCAGAATTTAAAGAGGCTTTCTCCCTATTTGACAAGGACGGGGATGG
GACGATAACAACCAAGGAGCTGGGGACGGTGTTGCGGTCTCTGGGGCAGAACCCCACAGAAGCAGAGCTG
CAGGACATGATCAATGAAGTAGATGCCGACGGTGACGGCACATTCGACTTCCCTGAGTTCCTGACGATGA
TGGCAAGAAGAATGAATGACACAGACAGTGAAGTGGAAATTAGAGAAGCGTTCCGCGTGTTTGATAATGA
CGGCAATGGCTACATCGGCGCAGCAGAGCTTCGCCACGTGATGACAGACCTTGGAGAGAAGTTAACAGAT
GAGGAGGTTGATGAAATGATCAGGGTAGCAGACATCGATGGGGATGGTCAGGTAAACTACGAAGAGTTTG
TACAAATGATGACAGCGAAGGATATCATGGCTCAAGTCCAACTTGTAGAGTCTGGAGGAGGTCTCGTGCG
GCCCGGCGGTAGCCTGCGACTCTCCTGTGTTGATTCAGAGAGGACGAGCTACCCTATGGGGTGGTTTAGA
CGGGCACCCGGAAAGGAGCGCGAATTCGTTGCAAGTATCACGTGGAGTGGCATTGACCCGACTTATGCTG
ATAGCGTTGCCGACCGGTTTACTACGTCCAGAGACGTTGCGAATAACACGCTGTACCTCCAGATGAACTC
TCTCAAGCACGAAGATACAGCGGTCTATTACTGTGCTGCAAGAGCACCCGTCGGTCAATCTTCCTCTCCT
TATGATTATGACTATTGGGGACAGGGGACTCAGGTAACTGTGTCCAGTTAGAAGCTTATCGATAATCAAC
CTCTGGATTACAAAATTTGTGAAAGATTGACTGGTATTCTTAACTATGTTGCTCCTTTTACGCTATGTGG
ATACGCTGCTTTAATGCCTTTGTATCATGCTATTGCTTCCCGTATGGCTTTCATTTTCTCCTCCTTGTAT
AAATCCTGGTTGCTGTCTCTTTATGAGGAGTTGTGGCCCGTTGTCAGGCAACGTGGCGTGGTGTGCACTG
TGTTTGCTGACGCAACCCCCACTGGTTGGGGCATTGCCACCACCTGTCAGCTCCTTTCCGGGACTTTCGC
TTTCCCCCTCCCTATTGCCACGGCGGAACTCATCGCCGCCTGCCTTGCCCGCTGCTGGACAGGGGCTCGG
CTGTTGGGCACTGACAATTCCGTGGTGTTGTCGGGGAAATCATCGTCCTTTCCTTGGCTGCTCGCCTGTG
TTGCCACCTGGATTCTGCGCGGGACGTCCTTCTGCTACGTCCCTTCGGCCCTCAATCCAGCGGACCTTCC
TTCCCGCGGCCTGCTGCCGGCTCTGCGGCCTCTTCCGCGTCTTCGCCTTCGCCCTCAGACGAGTCGGATC
TCCCTTTGGGCCGCCTCCCCGCATCGATACCGTCGACCCGGGCGGCCGCTTCGAGCAGACATGATAAGAT
ACATTGATGAGTTTGGACAAACCACAACTAGAATGCAGTGAAAAAAATGCTTTATTTGTGAAATTTGTGA
TGCTATTGCTTTATTTGTAACCATTATAAGCTGCAATAAACAAGTTAACAACAACAATTGCATTCATTTT
ATGTTTCAGGTTCAGGGGGAGATGTGGGAGGTTTTTTAAAGCAAGTAAAACCTCTACAAATGTGGTAAAA
TCGATAAGGATCTTCCTAGAGCATGGCTACGTAGATAAGTAGCATGGCGGGTTAATCATTAACTACAAGG
AACCCCTAGTGATGGAGTTGGCCACTCCCTCTCTGCGCGCTCGCTCGCTCACTGACTCGCTGCGCTCGGT
CGTTCGGCTGCGGCGAGCGGTATCAGCTCACTCAAAGGCGGTAATACGGTTATCCACAGAATCAGGGGAT
AACGCAGGAAAGAACATGTGAGCAAAAGGCCAGCAAAAGGCCAGGAACCGTAAAAAGGCCGCGTTGCTGG
CGTTTTTCCATAGGCTCCGCCCCCCTGACGAGCATCACAAAAATCGACGCTCAAGTCAGAGGTGGCGAAA
CCCGACAGGACTATAAAGATACCAGGCGTTTCCCCCTGGAAGCTCCCTCGTGCGCTCTCCTGTTCCGACC
CTGCCGCTTACCGGATACCTGTCCGCCTTTCTCCCTTCGGGAAGCGTGGCGCTTTCTCATAGCTCACGCT
GTAGGTATCTCAGTTCGGTGTAGGTCGTTCGCTCCAAGCTGGGCTGTGTGCACGAACCCCCCGTTCAGCC
CGACCGCTGCGCCTTATCCGGTAACTATCGTCTTGAGTCCAACCCGGTAAGACACGACTTATCGCCACTG
GCAGCAGCCACTGGTAACAGGATTAGCAGAGCGAGGTATGTAGGCGGTGCTACAGAGTTCTTGAAGTGGT
GGCCTAACTACGGCTACACTAGAAGAACAGTATTTGGTATCTGCGCTCTGCTGAAGCCAGTTACCTTCGG
AAAAAGAGTTGGTAGCTCTTGATCCGGCAAACAAACCACCGCTGGTAGCGGTGGTTTTTTTGTTTGCAAG
CAGCAGATTACGCGCAGAAAAAAAGGATCTCAAGAAGATCCTTTGATCTTTTCTACGGGGTCTGACGCTC
AGTGGAACGAAAACTCACGTTAAGGGATTTTGGTCATGAGATTATCAAAAAGGATCTTCACCTAGATCCT
TTTAAATTAAAAATGAAGTTTTAAATCAATCTAAAGTATATATGAGTAAACTTGGTCTGACAGTTACCAA
TGCTTAATCAGTGAGGCACCTATCTCAGCGATCTGTCTATTTCGTTCATCCATAGTTGCCTGACTCCCCG
TCGTGTAGATAACTACGATACGGGAGGGCTTACCATCTGGCCCCAGTGCTGCAATGATACCGCGAGACCC
ACGCTCACCGGCTCCAGATTTATCAGCAATAAACCAGCCAGCCGGAAGGGCCGAGCGCAGAAGTGGTCCT
GCAACTTTATCCGCCTCCATCCAGTCTATTAATTGTTGCCGGGAAGCTAGAGTAAGTAGTTCGCCAGTTA
ATAGTTTGCGCAACGTTGTTGCCATTGCTACAGGCATCGTGGTGTCACGCTCGTCGTTTGGTATGGCTTC
ATTCAGCTCCGGTTCCCAACGATCAAGGCGAGTTACATGATCCCCCATGTTGTGCAAAAAAGCGGTTAGC
TCCTTCGGTCCTCCGATCGTTGTCAGAAGTAAGTTGGCCGCAGTGTTATCACTCATGGTTATGGCAGCAC
TGCATAATTCTCTTACTGTCATGCCATCCGTAAGATGCTTTTCTGTGACTGGTGAGTACTCAACCAAGTC
ATTCTGAGAATAGTGTATGCGGCGACCGAGTTGCTCTTGCCCGGCGTCAATACGGGATAATACCGCGCCA
CATAGCAGAACTTTAAAAGTGCTCATCATTGGAAAACGTTCTTCGGGGCGAAAACTCTCAAGGATCTTAC
CGCTGTTGAGATCCAGTTCGATGTAACCCACTCGTGCACCCAACTGATCTTCAGCATCTTTTACTTTCAC
CAGCGTTTCTGGGTGAGCAAAAACAGGAAGGCAAAATGCCGCAAAAAAGGGAATAAGGGCGACACGGAAA
TGTTGAATACTCATACTCTTCCTTTTTCAATATTATTGAAGCATTTATCAGGGTTATTGTCTCATGAGCG
GATACATATTTGAATGTATTTAGAAAAATAAACAAATAGGGGTTCCGCGCACATTTCCCCGAAAAGTGCC
ACCTAAATTGTAAGCGTTAATATTTTGTTAAAATTCGCGTTAAATTTTTGTTAAATCAGCTCATTTTTTA
ACCAATAGGCCGAAATCGGCAAAATCCCTTATAAATCAAAAGAATAGACCGAGATAGGGT
[37 nt withheld, positions 6501-6537]
AAAGAACGTGGACTCCAACGTCAAAGG
[49 nt withheld, positions 6565-6613]
T
[91 nt withheld, positions 6615-6705]
G
[124 nt withheld, positions 6707-6830]
CCCATTCGCCATTCAGGCTGCGCAACTGTTGGGAAGGGCGATCGGTGCGGGCCTCTTCGCTATTACGCCA
GCTGCGCGCTCGCTCGCTCACTGAGGCCGCCCGGGCAAAGCCCGGGCGTCGGGCGACCTTTGGTCGCCCG
GCCTCAGTGAGCGAGCGAGCGCGCAGAGAGGGAGTGGCCAACTCCATCACTAGGGGTTCCTTGTAGTTAA
TGATTAACCCGCCATGCTACTTATCTACGTAGCCATGCTCTAGGAAGAGTACCATTGACGTCAATAATGA
CGTATGTTCCCATAGTAACGCCAATAGGGACTTTCCATTGACGTCAATGGGTGGAGTATTTACGGTAAAC
TGCCCACTTGGCAGTACATCAAGTGTATCATATGCCAAGTACGCCCCCTATTGACGTCAATGACGGTAAA
TGGCCCGCCTGGCATTATGCCCAGTACATGACCTTATGGGACTTTCCTACTTGGCAGTACATCTACGTAT
TAGTCATCGCTATTACCATGGTCGAGGTGAGCCCCACGTTCTGCTTCACTCTCCCCATCTCCCCCCCCTC
CCCACCCCCAATTTTGTATTTATTTATTTTTTAATTATTTTGTGCAGCGATGGGGGCGGGGGGGGGGGGG
GGGGGGGCGCCNNGGGGGGGGGGGGGGGGGGGGGGGGGGGGGGGGGGGGGGGGGGGGGGGGGGGGGGGGG
CNNNCCCRMMMGMGGGGSSCKSNCSCGYNNWYBTNTTTYTTTTTTTGSGGGKGKGGSGGBCGBCGRRSMY
SGAYAWACWCGGAACGCGCGGGGGGGGGGGGGCGGTGGCGCGGCGCTCTCCCCCTTATTAGTTCCTGTGC
GTTCTGTGTGGTTGGGTGCGTTGCGGGGGCTGGAGGAGAGCGGGTGGGGGGCGGGGATGCCCGGGGTGGG
GGGGGGGGGGGGGGGGGGGCGGGACGGGGGGGGGGGTTGCGGCTGGGGGGGGGCCGGGGCAGGGCGGGGT
TCGGCTTCTGGCGTGTGACCGGCGGCTCTAGAGCCTCTGCTAACCATGTTCATGCCTTCTTCTTTTTCCT
ACAGCTCCTGGGCAACGTGCTGGTT
Features (pLannotate 1.2.2; 25 found; start..end, strand, type, name):
     58..205     +  promoter       chicken β-actin promoter (fragment): contains a 21-bp deletion relative to the standard chicken β-actin promoter
    206..341     +  intron         hybrid intron (fragment): hybrid between chicken β-actin (CBA) and minute virus of mice (MMV) introns (Gray et al., 2011)
    430..560     +  intron         chimeric intron (fragment): chimera between introns from chicken β-actin and rabbit β-globin
    674..694     +  CDS            3xFLAG (fragment): three tandem FLAG® epitope tags
    698..1837    +  CDS            OPRK1: OPRK_HUMAN - Also known as OPRK. Experimental evidence at protein level: Swiss-Prot protein existence level 1. G-protein coupled opioid receptor that functions as receptor for endogenous alpha-neoendorphins and dynorphins, but has low affinity for beta-endorphins. Also functions as receptor for various synthetic opioids and for the psychoactive diterpene salvinorin A. Ligand binding causes a conformation change that triggers signaling via guanine nucleotide-binding proteins (G proteins) and modulates the activity of down-stream effectors, such as adenylate cyclase. Signaling leads to the inhib
   1865..1921    +  CDS            calmodulin-binding peptide: calmodulin-binding peptide from avian smooth muscle myosin light chain kinase
   1927..2653    +  CDS            HyPerRed (fragment): red fluorescent genetically encoded indicator for H2O2 ()
   2659..3100    +  CDS            calmodulin (fragment): calcium-binding protein
   3113..3478    +  CDS            HV02_CANLF: Experimental evidence at protein level: Swiss-Prot protein existence level 1. From Canis lupus familiaris (Dog) (Canis familiaris).
   3494..4082    +  misc_feature   WPRE: woodchuck hepatitis virus posttranscriptional regulatory element
   4125..4246    -  polyA_signal   SV40 poly(A) signal: SV40 polyadenylation signal
   4269..4337    -  CDS            large T antigen (fragment): large T antigen from SV40 (simian virus 40)
   4408..4465    +  repeat_region  AAV2 ITR (fragment): inverted terminal repeat of adeno-associated virus serotype 2 inverted
   4625..5213    -  rep_origin     ori: high-copy-number ColE1/pMB1/pBR322/pUC origin of replication
   5384..6244    -  CDS            AmpR: β-lactamase; bla; confers resistance to ampicillin, carbenicillin, and related antibiotics
   6245..6349    -  promoter       AmpR promoter: bla
   6402..6830    -  rep_origin     f1 ori (sequence partly withheld): f1 bacteriophage origin of replication; arrow indicates direction of (+) strand synthesis
   6835..6904    -  CDS            lacZα (fragment): LacZα fragment of β-galactosidase; lacZ fragment
   6899..7031    -  repeat_region  AAV2 ITR (fragment): inverted terminal repeat of adeno-associated virus serotype 2 inverted
   7092..7340    +  enhancer       CMV enhancer (fragment): human cytomegalovirus immediate early enhancer
   7342..7463    +  promoter       chicken β-actin promoter (fragment): contains a 21-bp deletion relative to the standard chicken β-actin promoter
   7486..7507    +  promoter       chicken β-actin promoter (fragment): No description available
   7509..7531    +  promoter       chicken β-actin promoter (fragment): No description available
   7737..7761    +  promoter       chicken β-actin promoter (fragment): No description available
   7787..7884    +  intron         chimeric intron (fragment): chimera between introns from chicken β-actin and rabbit β-globin
