[The description below was written by a language model from this plasmid's Addgene catalogue record and pLannotate feature annotations shown in this document.]
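Description:
AAV-CAG-K-red-SPOTIT(R271F) is an AAV transfer plasmid built on a pAAV2 backbone, in which an expression cassette is flanked by AAV2 inverted terminal repeats so that it can be packaged into recombinant AAV particles for delivery to mammalian cells. In bacteria it is maintained through a high-copy ColE1/pUC-type origin and selected with ampicillin via the β-lactamase gene. An f1 origin and small lacZα/lacI remnants are also present in the backbone.

The payload is driven by the CAG promoter, annotated as a CMV enhancer, the chicken β-actin promoter and chimeric β-actin/β-globin intron sequence. The open reading frame begins with a short FLAG-type epitope match, followed by the human kappa opioid receptor (OPRK1) carrying the R271F substitution, which the record describes as reducing Gαi coupling. Fused downstream are a calmodulin-binding peptide, a red fluorescent protein segment (matched by the annotation software to HyPerRed, presumably reflecting a shared circularly permuted red fluorescent protein core), a calmodulin fragment, and a segment resembling an immunoglobulin heavy-chain variable domain, which may be a nanobody-type module, although the record does not say so. Together these form a red fluorescent sensor that reports opioid activation of the kappa receptor. A WPRE enhances transcript expression, and an SV40 polyadenylation signal follows it, annotated on the reverse strand.

Two sequence records are supplied. The depositor's 7,562 nt sequence shows an intact promoter and right ITR, while the 7,905 nt repository assembly has a different start point, fragmented promoter annotations and only a partial right ITR. This agrees with the note that sequencing could not read through that ITR, which the depositor confirms is present and functional.
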