Addgene plasmid #191494: AAV-CAG-K-red-SPOTIT(R271F)
Purpose: Red fluorescent-based opioid sensor for the kappa opioid receptor with reduced Gai coupling in AAV viral vector under a CAG promoter
Depositing lab: Wenjing Wang. Depositing organization: University of Michigan.
Backbone
  Vector backbone: pAAV2
  Vector type: AAV
Growth in bacteria
  Bacterial resistance: Ampicillin, 100 μg/mL
  Growth temperature: 37°C
  Growth strain: NEB Stable
  Copy number: High Copy
Gene/Insert
  Gene/Insert name: K-red-SPOTIT(R271F)
  Species: H. sapiens (human)
  Mutation: R271F in OR
  Promoter: CAG
  Cloning method: Restriction Enzyme; 5′ cloning site Unknown (unknown if destroyed); 3′ cloning site Unknown (unknown if destroyed)
Terms and licenses: Academic/Nonprofit Terms; Industry Terms: Not Available to Industry
Depositor comments: Please note, Addgene was unable to sequence through the right ITR of this plasmid. The depositor confirms the ITR is present and functional.
How to cite: AAV-CAG-K-red-SPOTIT(R271F) was a gift from Wenjing Wang (Addgene plasmid # 191494 ; http://n2t.net/addgene:191494 ; RRID:Addgene_191494)
